>Addgene plasmid #179028 | pBBK44 pHomL-TEF2p-GFPdropout-SSA1t-HomR (AmpR) | addgene full sequence | sequence record 360778 | Addgene NGS Result
TTACCAATGCTTAATCAGTGAGGCACCTATCTCAGCGATCTGTCTATTTCGTTCATCCATAGTTGCCTGA
CTCCCCGTCGTGTAGATAACTACGATACGGGAGGGCTTACCATCTGGCCCCAGTGCTGCAATGATACCGC
GGGACCCACGCTCACCGGCTCCAGATTTATCAGCAATAAACCAGCCAGCCGGAAGGGCCGAGCGCAGAAG
TGGTCCTGCAACTTTATCCGCCTCCATCCAGTCTATTAATTGTTGCCGGGAAGCTAGAGTAAGTAGTTCG
CCAGTTAATAGTTTGCGCAACGTTGTTGCCATTGCTACAGGCATCGTGGTGTCACGCTCGTCGTTTGGTA
TGGCTTCATTCAGCTCCGGTTCCCAACGATCAAGGCGAGTTACATGATCCCCCATGTTGTGCAAAAAAGC
GGTTAGCTCCTTCGGTCCTCCGATCGTTGTCAGAAGTAAGTTGGCCGCAGTGTTATCACTCATGGTTATG
GCAGCACTGCATAATTCTCTTACTGTCATGCCATCCGTAAGATGCTTTTCTGTGACTGGTGAGTACTCAA
CCAAGTCATTCTGAGAATAGTGTATGCGGCGACCGAGTTGCTCTTGCCCGGCGTCAATACGGGATAATAC
CGCGCCACATAGCAGAACTTTAAAAGTGCTCATCATTGGAAAACGTTCTTCGGGGCGAAAACTCTCAAGG
ATCTTACCGCTGTTGAGATCCAGTTCGATGTAACCCACTCGTGCACCCAACTGATCTTCAGCATCTTTTA
CTTTCACCAGCGTTTCTGGGTGAGCAAAAACAGGAAGGCAAAATGCCGCAAAAAAGGGAATAAGGGCGAC
ACGGAAATGTTGAATACTCATACTCTTCCTTTTTCAATATTATTGAAGCATTTATCAGGGTTATTGTCTC
ATGAGCGGATACATATTTGAATGTATTTAGAAAAATAAACAAATAGGGGTTCCGCGCACATTTCCCCGAA
AAGTGCCACCTGTCATGACCAAAATCCCTTAACGTGAGTTTTCGTTCCACTGAGCGTCAGACCCCGTAGA
AAAGATCAAAGGATCTTCTTGAGATCCTTTTTTTCTGCGCGTAATCTGCTGCTTGCAAACAAAAAAACCA
CCGCTACCAGCGGTGGTTTGTTTGCCGGATCAAGAGCTACCAACTCTTTTTCCGAAGGTAACTGGCTTCA
GCAGAGCGCAGATACCAAATACTGTTCTTCTAGTGTAGCCGTAGTTAGGCCACCACTTCAAGAACTCTGT
AGCACCGCCTACATACCTCGCTCTGCTAATCCTGTTACCAGTGGCTGCTGCCAGTGGCGATAAGTCGTGT
CTTACCGGGTTGGACTCAAGACGATAGTTACCGGATAAGGCGCAGCGGTCGGGCTGAACGGGGGGTTCGT
GCACACAGCCCAGCTTGGAGCGAACGACCTACACCGAACTGAGATACCTACAGCGTGAGCTATGAGAAAG
CGCCACGCTTCCCGAAGGGAGAAAGGCGGACAGGTATCCGGTAAGCGGCAGGGTCGGAACAGGAGAGCGC
ACGAGGGAGCTTCCAGGGGGAAACGCCTGGTATCTTTATAGTCCTGTCGGGTTTCGCCACCTCTGACTTG
AGCGTCGATTTTTGTGATGCTCGTCAGGGGGGCGGAGCCTATGGAAAAACGCCAGCAACGCGGCCTTTTT
ACGGTTCCTGGCCTTTTGCTGGCCTTTTGCTCACATGTTCTTTCCTGCGTTATCCCCTGATTCTGTGGAT
AACCGTGCGGCCGCCAATGTTATCTATTGGCAGATGTTCATACGGGGCTTTCAAATATTGATGAAATTAT
GTGATGTTTAGAAGAAGATTCGAACTGTTTTCAGTAGATTTGGTAACTGTGCAACCATAACTCATGCCCC
CTATTTATCGGCATTGAGATTGTAAAGGAAGTAAAACGCATTTTTGCAGATCTGTTCTCTTATGTATTTT
TAATCGTCCTTGTATGGAAGTATCAAAGGGGACGTTCTTCACCTCCTTGGAAAACGCAAACTTTCTTTTT
GCCTATCACAGTATCTTATCGAGCTAACTATTTTCGACACACATGAAAAAGCAGAAATATTAACGAAAAA
GAAAAGAAAGACCATGTCATGTACGGGCAATCAGAATATGCAAGATGAGCGGGAACGGGCGAAATGTGCA
CGCGCACAACTTACGAAACGCGGATGAGTCACTGACAGCCACCGCAGAGGTTCTGACTCCTACTGAGCTC
TATTGGAGGTGGCAGAACCGGTAATCCCACAGTGAGCAACTTGACAAACCAACAGATATAGGCTGTGTCT
TAAAATATACCATCCAATACCTTGATGAACTTTTCAAAGATGACTAAAATAAGTGAAATTTCAACATTAA
CTTCGAGCTGTAAACACAGTGGTTTCTTTGCATAAACACCATCAGCCTCAAGTCGTCAAGTAAAGATTTC
GTGTTCATGCAGATAGATAACAATCTATATGTTGATAATTAGCGTTGCCTCATCAATGCGTACACGAAGA
ATATACTAAAAAATGAGCAGGCAAGATAAACGAAGGCAAAGATGACAGAGCAGAAAGCCCTAGTAAAGCG
TATTACAAATGAAACCAAGATTCAGATTGCGATCCCTGAATTCGCATCTAGATGGTAGAGCCACAAACAG
CCGGTACAAGCAACGATCTCCAGGACCATCTGAATCATGCGCGGATGACACGAACTCACGACGGCGATCA
CAGACATTAACCCACAGTACAGACACTGCGACAACGTGGCAATTCGTCGCAATACCGTCTCACTGAACTG
GCCGATAATTGCAGACGAACGTTGATAGGTCAAGATCAATGTAAACAATTACTTTGTTATGTAGAGTTTT
TTTAGCTACCTATATTCCACCATAACATCAATCATGCGGTTGCTGGTGTATTTACCAATAATGTTTAATG
TATATATATATATATATATATGGGGCCGTATACTTACATATAGTAGATGTCAAGCGTAGGCGCTTCCCCT
GCCGGCTGTGAGGGCGCCATAACCAAGGTATCTATAGACCGCCAATCAGCAAACTACCTCCGTACATTCA
TGTTGCACCCACACATTTATACACCCAGACCGCGACAAATTACCCATAAGGTTGTTTGTGACGGCGTCGT
ACAAGAGAACGTGGGAACTTTTTAGGCTCACCAAAAAAGAAAGAAAAAATACGAGTTGCTGACAGAAGCC
TCAAGAAAAAAAAAATTCTTCTTCGACTATGCTGGAGGCAGAGATGATCGAGCCGGTAGTTAACTATATA
TAGCTAAATTGGTTCCATCACCTTCTTTTCTGGTGTCGCTCCTTCTAGTGCTATTTCTGGCTTTTCCTAT
TTTTTTTTTTCCATTTTTCTTTCTCTCTTTCTAATATATAAATTCTCTTGCATTTTCTATTTTTCTCTCT
ATCTATTCTACTTGTTTATTCCCTTCAAGGTTTTTTTTTAAGGAGTACTTGTTTTTAGAATATACGGTCA
ACGAACTATAATTAACTAAACAGATCTATGTGAGACCGAAAGTGAAACGTGATTTCATGCGTCATTTTGA
ACATTTTGTAAATCTTATTTAATAATGTGTGCGGCAATTCACATTTAATTTATGAATGTTTTCTTAACAT
CGCGGCAACTCAAGAAACGGCAGGTTCGGATCTTAGCTACTAGAGAAAGAGGAGAAATACTAGATGCGTA
AAGGCGAAGAGCTGTTCACTGGTGTCGTCCCTATTCTGGTGGAACTGGATGGTGATGTCAACGGTCATAA
GTTTTCCGTGCGTGGCGAGGGTGAAGGTGACGCAACTAATGGTAAACTGACGCTGAAGTTCATCTGTACT
ACTGGTAAACTGCCGGTTCCTTGGCCGACTCTGGTAACGACGCTGACTTATGGTGTTCAGTGCTTTGCTC
GTTATCCGGACCATATGAAGCAGCATGACTTCTTCAAGTCCGCCATGCCGGAAGGCTATGTGCAGGAACG
CACGATTTCCTTTAAGGATGACGGCACGTACAAAACGCGTGCGGAAGTGAAATTTGAAGGCGATACCCTG
GTAAACCGCATTGAGCTGAAAGGCATTGACTTTAAAGAGGACGGCAATATCCTGGGCCATAAGCTGGAAT
ACAATTTTAACAGCCACAATGTTTACATCACCGCCGATAAACAAAAAAATGGCATTAAAGCGAATTTTAA
AATTCGCCACAACGTGGAGGATGGCAGCGTGCAGCTGGCTGATCACTACCAGCAAAACACTCCAATCGGT
GATGGTCCTGTTCTGCTGCCAGACAATCACTATCTGAGCACGCAAAGCGTTCTGTCTAAAGATCCGAACG
AGAAACGCGATCATATGGTTCTGCTGGAGTTCGTAACCGCAGCGGGCATCACGCATGGTATGGATGAACT
GTACAAATGACCAGGCATCAAATAAAACGAAAGGCTCAGTCGAAAGACTGGGCCTTTCGTTTTATCTGTT
GTTTGTCGGTGAACGCTCTCTACTAGAGTCACACTGGCTCACCTTCGGGTGGGCCTTTCTGCGTTTATAG
GTCTCAATCCTAACTCGAGGCCAATTGGTGCGGCAATTGATAATAACGAAAATGTCTTTTAATGATCTGG
GTATAATGAGGAATTTTCCGAACGTTTTTACTTTATATATATATATACATGTAACATATATTCTATACGC
TATAGAGAAAGGAAATTTTTCAATTAAAAAAAAAATAGAGAAAGAGTTTCACTTCTTGATTATCGCTAAC
ACTAATGGTTGAAGTACTGCTACTTTAATTTTATGCTGCCAATGAGACGACGGGGTCATCACGGCTCATC
ATGCGCCAAACAAATGTGTGCAATACACGCTCGGATGACTGCATGATGACCGCACTGACTGGGGACAGCA
GATCCACCTAAGCCTGTGAGAGAAGCAGACACCCGACAGATCAAGGCAGTTAACTAGTGCACTGCAGTAC
AAATCGTCCCCAACAAAAGTGGGCTCTCAAAATTCATCACATTTAAATGCATATAGGAAGAGCAACAGTT
GGTTTGCATCTGATGTTCCTTAAAGATTTCGACATAATGTGCGAAGTAGATCCCTTCAGCACTGTACTTG
TTTTTGCGACTAGATTGTAAATCATTCTTTATTTAATCTCTTTCTTTAACTACTGCTTAAAGTATAATTT
GGTCCGTAGTTTAATAACTATACTAAGCGAACGCTCTCTCGAAATTTTTCTTAACGCGTCCTTGTACTGC
GTCTAACGCTTTTGCCACTTGGATTTCTATTATAGGAAATAGTCTCACTTACTGGGCGACGAATTTTCGC
GTTTTGATGAAGCACAGGAAGAATTTCTTTATGCTCAGAAGTTTGACAGCAAGCAAGTTCATCATTCGAA
CTAGCCTTATTGTTTTAGTTCAGTGACAGCGAACTGCCGTACTCGATGCTTTATTTCTCACGGTAGAGCG
GAAGAACAGATAGATCCCTACATATTGCTACCACTTCTATTACACAATAGTTTCAATAGCTTGCAGCGTA
GCTAAACTCTAAAATTTATCTAAATCACTCATATAAACCGAACCCTTCCCCTTCCGCTTATAGTACAGCT
GATGCTCCTTCACTATTTTAACATGTGGAATTCTTGAAAGAATGAAATCGCCATGCCAAGCCATCACACG
GTCTTTTATGCAATTGATTGACCGCCTGCAACACATAGGCAGTAAAATTTTTACAAGCAGTAGCAGAACA
GGCCACACAATCGCAAGTGATTAACGTCCACACAGGTATAGGGTTTCTGGACCATATGATACATGCTCTG
GCCAAGCATTCCGGCTGGTCGCTAATCGTTGAGTGCCGAGCGGCCGCGATTATCAAAAAGGATCTTCACC
TAGATCCTTTTAAATTAAAAATGAAGTTTTAAATCAATCTAAAGTATATATGAGTAAACTTGGTCTGACA
G
Features (pLannotate 1.2.2; 11 found; start..end, strand, type, name):
      1..861     -  CDS            AmpR: β-lactamase; bla; confers resistance to ampicillin, carbenicillin, and related antibiotics
    862..966     -  promoter       AmpR promoter: bla
   1069..1657    +  rep_origin     ori: high-copy-number ColE1/pMB1/pBR322/pUC origin of replication
   2391..2510    +  rep_origin     ARS1 (fragment): S. cerevisiae autonomously replicating sequence ARS1/ARS416
   2515..2561    +  promoter       HIS3 promoter (fragment): S. cerevisiae HIS3
   2562..2624    +  CDS            HIS3 (fragment): imidazoleglycerol-phosphate dehydratase, required for histidine biosynthesis; S. cerevisiae HIS3; yeast auxotrophic marker
   3704..4417    +  CDS            superfolder GFP: GFP variant that folds robustly even when fused to poorly folded proteins (Pédelacq et al., 2006)
   4429..4500    +  terminator     rrnB T1 terminator: transcription terminator T1 from the E. coli rrnB gene
   4516..4543    +  terminator     T7Te terminator: phage T7 early transcription terminator
   5602..5628    +  rep_origin     ARS1 (fragment): S. cerevisiae autonomously replicating sequence ARS1/ARS416
   5725..5846    +  CDS            HIS3 (fragment): imidazoleglycerol-phosphate dehydratase, required for histidine biosynthesis; S. cerevisiae HIS3; yeast auxotrophic marker
