[The description below was written by a language model from this plasmid's Addgene catalogue record and pLannotate feature annotations shown in this document.]
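Description:
pBBK44 pHomL-TEF2p-GFPdropout-SSA1t-HomR (AmpR) is an empty parent vector from the Markerless Yeast Localization and Overexpression (MyLO) CRISPR-Cas9 toolkit, built on the pYTK089 backbone by BsaI Golden Gate assembly. It is maintained in E. coli as a high-copy plasmid through a ColE1/pUC-type origin and selected with ampicillin via the β-lactamase gene and its native promoter. The record lists no complete yeast selectable marker or intact yeast replication origin, consistent with its role as a source of integration cassettes rather than an episomal expression plasmid.

As the name indicates, the payload is a cassette flanked by left and right homology arms (HomL, HomR) that encloses the yeast TEF2 promoter, a GFP dropout placeholder and the SSA1 terminator. The automated annotation does not label the TEF2 promoter, the SSA1 terminator or the arms themselves. It does detect short fragments matching ARS1 and the HIS3 promoter and coding sequence on either side of the cassette; these lie roughly where the homology arms would be expected, but the record does not state their function or the genomic target locus. The dropout is annotated as superfolder GFP followed by the bacterial rrnB T1 and T7Te terminators. In Golden Gate systems such a unit typically gives fluorescent E. coli colonies, so that replacement by a gene of interest can be screened by loss of fluorescence.

A coding sequence cloned in place of the dropout would sit between the TEF2 promoter and SSA1 terminator without any added tag. The resulting cassette is intended for markerless, CRISPR-Cas9-assisted integration into the yeast genome to express untagged genes.
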