Addgene plasmid #179028: pBBK44 pHomL-TEF2p-GFPdropout-SSA1t-HomR (AmpR)
Purpose: (Empty Backbone) Parent vector for markerless yeast integration cassettes with untagged genes
Depositing lab: Vincent Martin. Depositing organization: Concordia University. Publication: The MyLo CRISPR-Cas9 Toolkit: A Markerless Yeast Localization and Overexpression CRISPR-Cas9 Toolkit. Bean BDM, Whiteway M, Martin VJJ. G3 (Bethesda). 2022 Jun 16. pii: 6609175. doi: 10.1093/g3journal/jkac154. PubMed 35708612.
Backbone
  Vector backbone: pYTK089 (ColE1, AmpR)
  Vector type: Yeast Expression
Growth in bacteria
  Bacterial resistance: Ampicillin, 100 μg/mL
  Growth temperature: 37°C
  Growth strain: DH5alpha
  Copy number: High Copy
Gene/Insert
  Gene/Insert name: None
Terms and licenses: Academic/Nonprofit Terms; Industry Terms: Not Available to Industry
Depositor comments: Part of the Markerless Yeast Localization and Overexpression (MyLO) CRISPR-Cas9 Toolkit. Vector cloned using BsaI Golden Gate cloning
How to cite: pBBK44 pHomL-TEF2p-GFPdropout-SSA1t-HomR (AmpR) was a gift from Vincent Martin (Addgene plasmid # 179028 ; http://n2t.net/addgene:179028 ; RRID:Addgene_179028)
